>Addgene plasmid #8657 | p4053 HA-E6AP isoform I | addgene full sequence | sequence record 129683 | Addgene assembled sequence
CCCATTCGCCATTCAGGCTGCGCAACTGTTGGGAAGGGCGATCGGTGCGGGCCTCTTCGCTATTACGCCA
GCTGGCGAAAGGGGGATGTGCTGCAAGGCGATTAAGTTGGGTAACGCCAGGGTTTTCCCAGTCACGACGT
TGTAAAACGACGGCCAGTGCCAAGCTGATCTATACATTGAATCAATATTGGCAATTAGCCATATTAGTCA
TTGGTTATATAGCATAAATCAATATTGGCTATTGGCCATTGCATACGTTGTATCTATATCATAATATGTA
CATTTATATTGGCTCATGTCCAATATGACCGCCATGTTGACATTGATTATTGACTAGTTATTAATAGTAA
TCAATTACGGGGTCATTAGTTCATAGCCCATATATGGAGTTCCGCGTTACATAACTTACGGTAAATGGCC
CGCCTGGCTGACCGCCCAACGACCCCCGCCCATTGACGTCAATAATGACGTATGTTCCCATAGTAACGCC
AATAGGGACTTTCCATTGACGTCAATGGGTGGAGTATTTACGGTAAACTGCCCACTTGGCAGTACATCAA
GTGTATCATATGCCAAGTCCGCCCCCTATTGACGTCAATGACGGTAAATGGCCCGCCTGGCATTATGCCC
AGTACATGACCTTACGGGACTTTCCTACTTGGCAGTACATCTACGTATTAGTCATCGCTATTACCATGGT
GATGCGGTTTTGGCAGTACACCAATGGGCGTGGATAGCGGTTTGACTCACGGGGATTTCCAAGTCTCCAC
CCCATTGACGTCAATGGGAGTTTGTTTTGGCACCAAAATCAACGGGACTTTCCAAAATGTCGTAATAACC
CCGCCCCGTTGACGCAAATGGGCGGTAGGCGTGTACGGTGGGAGGTCTATATAAGCAGAGCTCGTTTAGT
GAACCGTCAGAATTGTTTTTATTTTTAATTTTCTTTCAAATACTTCCATCGAATTCAGATCCACCATGTA
CCCATACGATGTTCCAGATTACGCTAAGCGAGCAGCTGCAAAGCATCTAATAGAACGCTACTACCACCAG
TTAACTGAGGGCTGTGGAAATGAAGCCTGCACGAATGAGTTTTGTGCTTCCTGTCCAACTTTTCTTCGTA
TGGATAATAATGCAGCAGCTATTAAAGCCCTCGAGCTTTATAAGATTAATGCAAAACTCTGTGATCCTCA
TCCCTCCAAGAAAGGAGCAAGCTCAGCTTACCTTGAGAACTCGAAAGGTGCCCCCAACAACTCCTGCTCT
GAGATAAAAATGAACAAGAAAGGCGCTAGAATTGATTTTAAAGATGTGACTTACTTAACAGAAGAGAAGG
TATATGAAATTCTTGAATTATGTAGAGAAAGAGAGGATTATTCCCCTTTAATCCGTGTTATTGGAAGAGT
TTTTTCTAGTGCTGAGGCATTGGTACAGAGCTTCCGGAAAGTTAAACAACACACCAAGGAAGAACTGAAA
TCTCTTCAAGCAAAAGATGAAGACAAAGATGAAGATGAAAAGGAAAAAGCTGCATGTTCTGCTGCTGCTA
TGGAAGAAGACTCAGAAGCATCTTCCTCAAGGATAGGTGATAGCTCACAGGGAGACAACAATTTGCAAAA
ATTAGGCCCTGATGATGTGTCTGTGGATATTGATGCCATTAGAAGGGTCTACACCAGATTGCTCTCTAAT
GAAAAAATTGAAACTGCCTTTCTCAATGCACTTGTATATTTGTCACCTAACGTGGAATGTGACTTGACGT
ATCACAATGTATACTCTCGAGATCCTAATTATCTGAATTTGTTCATTATCGTAATGGAGAATAGAAATCT
CCACAGTCCTGAATATCTGGAAATGGCTTTGCCATTATTTTGCAAAGCGATGAGCAAGCTACCCCTTGCA
GCCCAAGGAAAACTGATCAGACTGTGGTCTAAATACAATGCAGACCAGATTCGGAGAATGATGGAGACAT
TTCAGCAACTTATTACTTATAAAGTCATAAGCAATGAATTTAACAGTCGAAATCTAGTGAATGATGATGA
TGCCATTGTTGCTGCTTCGAAGTGCTTGAAAATGGTTTACTATGCAAATGTAGTGGGAGGGGAAGTGGAC
ACAAATCACAATGAAGAAGATGATGAAGAGCCCATCCCTGAGTCCAGCGAGCTGACACTTCAGGAACTTT
TGGGAGAAGAAAGAAGAAACAAGAAAGGTCCTCGAGTGGACCCCCTGGAAACTGAACTTGGTGTTAAAAC
CCTGGATTGTCGAAAACCACTTATCCCTTTTGAAGAGTTTATTAATGAACCACTGAATGAGGTTCTAGAA
ATGGATAAAGATTATACTTTTTTCAAAGTAGAAACAGAGAACAAATTCTCTTTTATGACATGTCCCTTTA
TATTGAATGCTGTCACAAAGAATTTGGGATTATATTATGACAATAGAATTCGCATGTACAGTGAACGAAG
AATCACTGTTCTCTACAGCTTAGTTCAAGGACAGCAGTTGAATCCATATTTGAGACTCAAAGTTAGACGT
GACCATATCATAGATGATGCACTTGTCCGGCTAGAGATGATCGCTATGGAAAATCCTGCAGACTTGAAGA
AGCAGTTGTATGTGGAATTTGAAGGAGAACAAGGAGTTGATGAGGGAGGTGTTTCCAAAGAATTTTTTCA
GCTGGTTGTGGAGGAAATCTTCAATCCAGATATTGGTATGTTCACATACGATGAATCTACAAAATTGTTT
TGGTTTAATCCATCTTCTTTTGAAACTGAGGGTCAGTTTACTCTGATTGGCATAGTACTGGGTCTGGCTA
TTTACAATAACTGTATACTGGATGTACATTTTCCCATGGTTGTCTACAGGAAGCTAATGGGGAAAAAAGG
AACTTTTCGTGACTTGGGAGACTCTCACCCAGTTCTATATCAGAGTTTAAAAGATTTATTGGAGTATGAA
GGGAATGTGGAAGATGACATGATGATCACTTTCCAGATATCACAGACAGATCTTTTTGGTAACCCAATGA
TGTATGATCTAAAGGAAAATGGTGATAAAATTCCAATTACAAATGAAAACAGGAAGGAATTTGTCAATCT
TTATTCTGACTACATTCTCAATAAATCAGTAGAAAAACAGTTCAAGGCTTTTCGGAGAGGTTTTCATATG
GTGACCAATGAATCTCCCTTAAAGTACTTATTCAGACCAGAAGAAATTGAATTGCTTATATGTGGAAGCC
GGAATCTAGATTTCCAAGCACTAGAAGAAACTACAGAATATGACGGTGGCTATACCAGGGACTCTGTTCT
GATTAGGGAGTTCTGGGAAATCGTTCATTCATTTACAGATGAACAGAAAAGACTCTTCTTGCAGTTTACA
ACGGGCACAGACAGAGCACCTGTGGGAGGACTAGGAAAATTAAAGATGATTATAGCCAAAAATGGCCCAG
ACACAGAAAGGTTACCTACATCTCATACTTGCTTTAATGTGCTTTTACTTCCGGAATACTCAAGCAAAGA
AAAACTTAAAGAGAGATTGTTGAAGGCCATCACGTATGCCAAAGGATTTGGCATGCTGTAAAACAAGCTT
GCATGCCTGCAGGTCGACTCTAGAGGATCCCGGGTGGCATCCCTGTGACCCCTCCCCAGTGCCTCTCCTG
GCCCTGGAAGTTGCCACTCCAGTGCCCACCAGCCTTGTCCTAATAAAATTAAGTTGCATCATTTTGTCTG
ACTAGGTGTCCTTCTATAATATTATGGGGTGGAGGGGGGTGGTATGGAGCAAGGGGCAAGTTGGGAAGAC
AACCTGTAGGGCCTGCGGGGTCTATTGGGAACCAAGCTGGAGTGCAGTGGCACAATCTTGGCTCACTGCA
ATCTCCGCCTCCTGGGTTCAAGCGATTCTCCTGCCTCAGCCTCCCGAGTTGTTGGGATTCCAGGCATGCA
TGACCAGGCTCAGCTAATTTTTGTTTTTTTGGTAGAGACGGGGTTTCACCATATTGGCCAGGCTGGTCTC
CAACTCCTAATCTCAGGTGATCTACCCACCTTGGCCTCCCAAATTGCTGGGATTACAGGCGTGAACCACT
GCTCCCTTCCCTGTCCTTCTGATTTTAAAATAACTATACCAGCAGGAGGACGTCCAGACACAGCATAGGC
TACCTGCCATGGCCCAACCGGTGGGACATTTGAGTTGCTTGCTTGGCACTGTCCTCTCATGCGTTGGGTC
CACTCAGTAGATGCCTGTTGAATTGGGTACGCGGCCAGCTTCTGTGGAATGTGTGTCAGTTAGGGTGTGG
AAAGTCCCCAGGCTCCCCAGCAGGCAGAAGTATGCAAAGCATGCATCTCAATTAGTCAGCAACCAGGTGT
GGAAAAGTCCCCAGGCTCCCCAGCAGGCAGAAGTATGCAAAGCATGCATCTCAATTAGTCAGCAACCATA
GTCCCGCCCCTAACTCCGCCCATCCCGCCCCTAACTCCGCCCAGTTCCGCCCATTCTCCGCCCCATGGCT
GACTAATTTTTTTTATTTATGCAGAGGCCGAGGCCGCCTCGGCCTCTGAGCTATTCCAGAAGTAGTGAGG
AGGCTTTTTTGGAGGCCTAGGCTTTTGCAAAAAGCTCCTCGAGGAACTGAAAAACCAGAAAGTTAATTCC
CTATAGTGAGTCGTATTAAATTCGTAATCATGGTCATAGCTGTTTCCTGTGTGAAATTGTTATCCGCTCA
CAATTCCACACAACATACGAGCCGGAAGCATAAAGTGTAAAGCCTGGGGTGCCTAATGAGTGAGCTAACT
CACATTAATTGCGTTGCGCTCACTGCCCGCTTTCCAGTCGGGAAACCTGTCGTGCCAGCTGCATTAATGA
ATCGGCCAACGCGCGGGGAGAGGCGGTTTGCGTATTGGGCGCTCTTCCGCTTCCTCGCTCACTGACTCGC
TGCGCTCGGTCGTTCGGCTGCGGCGAGCGGTATCAGCTCACTCAAAGGCGGTAATACGGTTATCCACAGA
ATCAGGGGATAACGCAGGAAAGAACATGTGAGCAAAAGGCCAGCAAAAGGCCAGGAACCGTAAAAGGCCG
CGTTGCTGGCGTTTTTCCATAGGCTCCGCCCCCCTGACGAGCATCACAAAAATCGACGCTCAAGTCAGAG
GTGGCGAAACCCGACAGGACTATAAAGATACCAGGCGTTTCCCCCTGGAAGCTCCCTCGTGCGCTCTCCT
GTTCCGACCCTGCCGCTTACCGGATACCTGTCCGCCTTTCTCCCTTCGGGAAGCGTGGCGCTTTCTCAAT
GCTCACGCTGTAGGTATCTCAGTTCGGTGTAGGTCGTTCGCTCCAAGCTGGGCTGTGTGCACGAACCCCC
CGTTCAGCCCGACCGCTGCGCCTTATCCGGTAACTATCGTCTTGAGTCCAACCCGGTAAGACACGACTTA
TCGCCACTGGCAGCAGCCACTGGTAACAGGATTAGCAGAGCGAGGTATGTAGGCGGTGCTACAGAGTTCT
TGAAGTGGTGGCCTAACTACGGCTACACTAGAAGGACAGTATTTGGTATCTGCGCTCTGCTGAAGCCAGT
TACCTTCGGAAAAAGAGTTGGTAGCTCTTGATCCGGCAAACAAACCACCGCTGGTAGCGGTGGTTTTTTT
GTTTGCAAGCAGCAGATTACGCGCAGAAAAAAAGGATCTCAAGAAGATCCTTTGATCTTTTCTACGGGGT
CTGACGCTCAGTGGAACGAAAACTCACGTTAAGGGATTTTGGTCATGAGATTATCAAAAAGGATCTTCAC
CTAGATCCTTTTAAATTAAAAATGAAGTTTTAAATCAATCTAAAGTATATATGAGTAAACTTGGTCTGAC
AGTTACCAATGCTTAATCAGTGAGGCACCTATCTCAGCGATCTGTCTATTTCGTTCATCCATAGTTGCCT
GACTCCCCGTCGTGTAGATAACTACGATACGGGAGGGCTTACCATCTGGCCCCAGTGCTGCAATGATACC
GCGAGACCCACGCTCACCGGCTCCAGATTTATCAGCAATAAACCAGCCAGCCGGAAGGGCCGAGCGCAGA
AGTGGTCCTGCAACTTTATCCGCCTCCATCCAGTCTATTAATTGTTGCCGGGAAGCTAGAGTAAGTAGTT
CGCCAGTTAATAGTTTGCGCAACGTTGTTGCCATTGCTACAGGCATCGTGGTGTCACGCTCGTCGTTTGG
TATGGCTTCATTCAGCTCCGGTTCCCAACGATCAAGGCGAGTTACATGATCCCCCATGTTGTGCAAAAAA
GCGGTTAGCTCCTTCGGTCCTCCGATCGTTGTCAGAAGTAAGTTGGCCGCAGTGTTATCACTCATGGTTA
TGGCAGCACTGCATAATTCTCTTACTGTCATGCCATCCGTAAGATGCTTTTCTGTGACTGGTGAGTACTC
AACCAAGTCATTCTGAGAATAGTGTATGCGGCGACCGAGTTGCTCTTGCCCGGCGTCAATACGGGATAAT
ACCGCGCCACATAGCAGAACTTTAAAAGTGCTCATCATTGGAAAACGTTCTTCGGGGCGAAAACTCTCAA
GGATCTTACCGCTGTTGAGATCCAGTTCGATGTAACCCACTCGTGCACCCAACTGATCTTCAGCATCTTT
TACTTTCACCAGCGTTTCTGGGTGAGCAAAAACAGGAAGGCAAAATGCCGCAAAAAAGGGAATAAGGGCG
ACACGGAAATGTTGAATACTCATACTCTTCCTTTTTCAATATTATTGAAGCATTTATCAGGGTTATTGTC
TCATGAGCGGATACATATTTGAATGTATTTAGAAAAATAAACAAATAGGGGTTCCGCGCACATTTCCCCG
AAAAGTGCCACCTG
[124 nt withheld, positions 6805-6928]
C
[32 nt withheld, positions 6930-6961]
CA
[57 nt withheld, positions 6964-7020]
A
[49 nt withheld, positions 7022-7070]
CCTTTGACGTTGGAGTCCACGTTCTTT
[37 nt withheld, positions 7098-7134]
ACCCTATCTCGGTCTATTCTTTTGATTTATAAGGGATTTTGCCGATTTCGGCCTATTGGTTAAAAAATGA
GCTGATTTAACAAAAATTTAACGCGAATTTTAACAAAATATTAACAAAATATTAACGTTTACAATTTC
Features (pLannotate 1.2.2; 18 found; start..end, strand, type, name):
      5..159     -  CDS            lacZα (fragment): LacZα fragment of β-galactosidase; lacZ fragment
    319..698     +  enhancer       CMV enhancer: human cytomegalovirus immediate early enhancer
    700..899     +  promoter       CMV promoter: human cytomegalovirus (CMV) immediate early promoter
    979..1005    +  CDS            3xHA (fragment): three tandem HA epitope tags
   1006..3558    +  CDS            UBE3A: UBE3A_HUMAN - Also known as E6AP From Homo sapiens (Human).
   3565..3601    -  misc_feature   MCS (fragment): pUC18/19 multiple cloning site
   3602..4078    +  polyA_signal   hGH poly(A) signal: human growth hormone polyadenylation signal
   4264..4335    +  promoter       SV40 promoter (fragment): SV40 enhancer and early promoter
   4363..4573    +  promoter       SV40 promoter: SV40 early promoter
   4620..4638    -  promoter       T7 promoter: promoter for bacteriophage T7 RNA polymerase
   4677..4693    -  protein_bind   lac operator: The lac repressor binds to the lac operator to inhibit transcription in E. coli. This inhibition can be relieved by adding lactose or isopropyl-β-D-thiogalactopyranoside (IPTG). lac repressor encoded by lacI
   4701..4731    -  promoter       lac promoter: promoter for the E. coli lac operon
   4746..4767    -  protein_bind   CAP binding site: CAP binding activates transcription in the presence of cAMP. E. coli catabolite activator protein
   4780..4872    -  CDS            lacI (fragment): lac repressor; lacI; The lac repressor binds to the lac operator to inhibit transcription in E. coli. This inhibition can be relieved by adding lactose or isopropyl-β-D-thiogalactopyranoside (IPTG).
   5054..5642    -  rep_origin     ori: high-copy-number ColE1/pMB1/pBR322/pUC origin of replication
   5813..6673    -  CDS            AmpR: β-lactamase; bla; confers resistance to ampicillin, carbenicillin, and related antibiotics
   6674..6778    -  promoter       AmpR promoter: bla
   6805..7249    +  rep_origin     f1 ori (sequence partly withheld): f1 bacteriophage origin of replication; arrow indicates direction of (+) strand synthesis
