[The description below was written by a language model from this plasmid's Addgene catalogue record and pLannotate feature annotations shown in this document.]
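Description:
p4053 HA-E6AP isoform I is a mammalian expression plasmid built on the pCMV4 backbone and carrying the human UBE3A coding sequence, which encodes the E6-AP (E6-associated protein) ubiquitin-protein ligase, in its isoform I form. The open reading frame is preceded by an N-terminal HA epitope tag. The annotation detects this as a short 27-nt match to a 3xHA element, consistent with a single HA copy directly upstream of the UBE3A CDS. Transcription is driven by the human cytomegalovirus immediate-early enhancer and promoter and terminated by the human growth hormone polyadenylation signal. The insert was placed by restriction cloning, with the 5′ BamHI site destroyed and the 3′ HindIII site retained next to a remnant of the pUC-type polylinker.

In bacteria the plasmid replicates from a high-copy ColE1/pUC-type origin and is selected with ampicillin through the β-lactamase gene. An f1 phage origin is also present, which permits single-stranded DNA production. SV40 enhancer and early promoter sequences lie downstream of the expression cassette, but the feature table shows no mammalian selection marker, so the construct appears suited to transient transfection rather than drug selection. Other backbone remnants include lacZα and lacI fragments, a lac promoter/operator, a CAP site and a T7 promoter.

The assembled sequence is 7,272 nt. The HA tag allows the exogenous E6-AP to be detected or immunoprecipitated in mammalian cells. The associated publication concerns self-ubiquitination of E6-AP induced by the human papillomavirus type 16 E6 protein, which indicates the context in which the plasmid was used.
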