Addgene plasmid #8657: p4053 HA-E6AP isoform I
Depositing lab: Peter Howley. Publication: Human papillomavirus type 16 E6 induces self-ubiquitination of the E6AP ubiquitin-protein ligase. Kao WH, Beaudenon SL, Talis AL, Huibregtse JM, Howley PM. J Virol 2000 Jul;74(14):6408-17. 10.1128/JVI.74.14.6408-6417.2000 PubMed 10864652.
Backbone
  Vector backbone: pCMV4
  Backbone size w/o insert (bp): 4874
  Vector type: Mammalian Expression
Growth in bacteria
  Bacterial resistance: Ampicillin, 100 μg/mL
  Growth temperature: 37°C
  Growth strain: DH5alpha
  Copy number: High Copy
Gene/Insert
  Gene/Insert name: E6-AP isoform I
  Species: H. sapiens (human)
  GenBank ID: NM_130838.1 NP_570853.1
  Entrez Gene: UBE3A (a.k.a. ANCR, AS, E6-AP, EPVE6AP, HPVE6A, PIX1)
  Promoter: CMV
  Tag / fusion protein: HA (N terminal on insert)
  Cloning method: Restriction Enzyme; 5′ cloning site BamHI (destroyed during cloning); 3′ cloning site HindIII (not destroyed)
  Sequencing primers: 5′ CMV-F; 3′ hGH-pA-R
Terms and licenses: Academic/Nonprofit Terms; Industry Terms: Not Available to Industry
Depositor comments: See author's map.
How to cite: p4053 HA-E6AP isoform I was a gift from Peter Howley (Addgene plasmid # 8657 ; http://n2t.net/addgene:8657 ; RRID:Addgene_8657)
