>Addgene plasmid #8657 | p4053 HA-E6AP isoform I | addgene partial sequence | sequence record 17138 | CMV-F 5'-CGCAAATGGGCGGTAGGCGTG-3'
GCAGAGCTCGTTTAGTGACCGTCAGAATTGTTTTTATTTTTAATTTTCTTTCAATACTTCCATCGAATTC
AGATCCACCATGTACCCATACGATGTTCCAGATTACGCTAAGCGAGCAGCTGCAAAGCATCTAATAGAAC
GCTACTACCACCAGTTAACTGAGGGCTGTGGAAATGAAGCCTGCACGAATGAGTTTTGTGCTTCCTGTCC
AACTTTTCTTCGTATGGATAATAATGCAGCAGCTATTAAAGCCCTCGAGCTTTATAAGATTAATGCAAAA
CTCTGTGATCCTCATCCCTCCAAGAAAGGAGCAAGCTCAGCTTACCTTGAGAACTCGAAAGGTGCCCCCA
ACAACTCCTGCTCTGAGATAAAAATGAACAAGAAAGGCGCTAGAATTGATTTTAAAGATGTGACTTACTT
AACAGAAGAGAAGGTATATGAAATTCTTGAATTATGTAGAGAAAGAGAGGATTATTCCCCTTTAATCCGT
GTTATTGGAAGAGTTTTTTCTAGTGCTGAGGCATTGGTACAGAGCTTCCGGAAAGTTAAACAACACACCA
AGGAAGAACTGAAATCTCTTCAAGCAAAAGATGAAGACAAAGATGAAGATGAAAAGGAAAAAGCTGCATG
TTCTGCTGCTGCTATGGAAGAAGACTCAGAAGCATCTTCCTTCAGGATAGGTGATAGCTCACAGGGAGAC
AACAATTTGCAAAAATT
