>Addgene plasmid #8657 | p4053 HA-E6AP isoform I | depositor partial sequence | sequence record 129680 | HA-E6AP insert
ATGTACCCATACGATGTTCCAGATTACGCTAAGCGAGCAGCTGCAAAGCATCTAATAGAACGCTACTACC
ACCAGTTAACTGAGGGCTGTGGAAATGAAGCCTGCACGAATGAGTTTTGTGCTTCCTGTCCAACTTTTCT
TCGTATGGATAATAATGCAGCAGCTATTAAAGCCCTCGAGCTTTATAAGATTAATGCAAAACTCTGTGAT
CCTCATCCCTCCAAGAAAGGAGCAAGCTCAGCTTACCTTGAGAACTCGAAAGGTGCCCCCAACAACTCCT
GCTCTGAGATAAAAATGAACAAGAAAGGCGCTAGAATTGATTTTAAAGATGTGACTTACTTAACAGAAGA
GAAGGTATATGAAATTCTTGAATTATGTAGAGAAAGAGAGGATTATTCCCCTTTAATCCGTGTTATTGGA
AGAGTTTTTTCTAGTGCTGAGGCATTGGTACAGAGCTTCCGGAAAGTTAAACAACACACCAAGGAAGAAC
TGAAATCTCTTCAAGCAAAAGATGAAGACAAAGATGAAGATGAAAAGGAAAAAGCTGCATGTTCTGCTGC
TGCTATGGAAGAAGACTCAGAAGCATCTTCCTCAAGGATAGGTGATAGCTCACAGGGAGACAACAATTTG
CAAAAATTAGGCCCTGATGATGTGTCTGTGGATATTGATGCCATTAGAAGGGTCTACACCAGATTGCTCT
CTAATGAAAAAATTGAAACTGCCTTTCTCAATGCACTTGTATATTTGTCACCTAACGTGGAATGTGACTT
GACGTATCACAATGTATACTCTCGAGATCCTAATTATCTGAATTTGTTCATTATCGTAATGGAGAATAGA
AATCTCCACAGTCCTGAATATCTGGAAATGGCTTTGCCATTATTTTGCAAAGCGATGAGCAAGCTACCCC
TTGCAGCCCAAGGAAAACTGATCAGACTGTGGTCTAAATACAATGCAGACCAGATTCGGAGAATGATGGA
GACATTTCAGCAACTTATTACTTATAAAGTCATAAGCAATGAATTTAACAGTCGAAATCTAGTGAATGAT
GATGATGCCATTGTTGCTGCTTCGAAGTGCTTGAAAATGGTTTACTATGCAAATGTAGTGGGAGGGGAAG
TGGACACAAATCACAATGAAGAAGATGATGAAGAGCCCATCCCTGAGTCCAGCGAGCTGACACTTCAGGA
ACTTTTGGGAGAAGAAAGAAGAAACAAGAAAGGTCCTCGAGTGGACCCCCTGGAAACTGAACTTGGTGTT
AAAACCCTGGATTGTCGAAAACCACTTATCCCTTTTGAAGAGTTTATTAATGAACCACTGAATGAGGTTC
TAGAAATGGATAAAGATTATACTTTTTTCAAAGTAGAAACAGAGAACAAATTCTCTTTTATGACATGTCC
CTTTATATTGAATGCTGTCACAAAGAATTTGGGATTATATTATGACAATAGAATTCGCATGTACAGTGAA
CGAAGAATCACTGTTCTCTACAGCTTAGTTCAAGGACAGCAGTTGAATCCATATTTGAGACTCAAAGTTA
GACGTGACCATATCATAGATGATGCACTTGTCCGGCTAGAGATGATCGCTATGGAAAATCCTGCAGACTT
GAAGAAGCAGTTGTATGTGGAATTTGAAGGAGAACAAGGAGTTGATGAGGGAGGTGTTTCCAAAGAATTT
TTTCAGCTGGTTGTGGAGGAAATCTTCAATCCAGATATTGGTATGTTCACATACGATGAATCTACAAAAT
TGTTTTGGTTTAATCCATCTTCTTTTGAAACTGAGGGTCAGTTTACTCTGATTGGCATAGTACTGGGTCT
GGCTATTTACAATAACTGTATACTGGATGTACATTTTCCCATGGTTGTCTACAGGAAGCTAATGGGGAAA
AAAGGAACTTTTCGTGACTTGGGAGACTCTCACCCAGTTCTATATCAGAGTTTAAAAGATTTATTGGAGT
ATGAAGGGAATGTGGAAGATGACATGATGATCACTTTCCAGATATCACAGACAGATCTTTTTGGTAACCC
AATGATGTATGATCTAAAGGAAAATGGTGATAAAATTCCAATTACAAATGAAAACAGGAAGGAATTTGTC
AATCTTTATTCTGACTACATTCTCAATAAATCAGTAGAAAAACAGTTCAAGGCTTTTCGGAGAGGTTTTC
ATATGGTGACCAATGAATCTCCCTTAAAGTACTTATTCAGACCAGAAGAAATTGAATTGCTTATATGTGG
AAGCCGGAATCTAGATTTCCAAGCACTAGAAGAAACTACAGAATATGACGGTGGCTATACCAGGGACTCT
GTTCTGATTAGGGAGTTCTGGGAAATCGTTCATTCATTTACAGATGAACAGAAAAGACTCTTCTTGCAGT
TTACAACGGGCACAGACAGAGCACCTGTGGGAGGACTAGGAAAATTAAAGATGATTATAGCCAAAAATGG
CCCAGACACAGAAAGGTTACCTACATCTCATACTTGCTTTAATGTGCTTTTACTTCCGGAATACTCAAGC
AAAGAAAAACTTAAAGAGAGATTGTTGAAGGCCATCACGTATGCCAAAGGATTTGGCATGCTGTAA
